>Addgene plasmid #12777 | DCT.VV.Orf89 | addgene partial sequence | sequence record 19172 | T7 5'-TAATACGACTCACTATAGGG-3'
CACCGAATTCCAGCTGACCACCATGAATAACAGCAGTGAATTGATTGCTGTTATTAATGGATTTAGAAAT
AGTGGACGATTTTGTGATATTAGTATAGTTATTAATGATGAAAGGATAAACGCTCATAAACTCATCCTAT
CTGGAGCCTCCGAATATTTTTCCATTCTGTTTTCCAATAATTTTATCGATTCTAATGAATACGAAGTTAA
TCTAAGTCATTTAGATTATCAAAGCGTTAACGATTTGATCGATTACATTTATGGGATACCTTTGAGCCTA
ACTAACGATAACGTGAAATATATTCTTTCAACCGCTGATTTTTTACAAATTGGATCTGCTATTACGGAGT
GTGAAAATTACATACTTAAAAATCTTTGTTCTAAAAACTGTATCGATTTCTACATATACGCTGATAAATA
TAATAACAAGAAAATAGAATCAGCGTCGTTTAACACAATATTACAAAATATTTTGAGACTCATCAACGAT
GAAAACTTTAAATACTTAACAGAGGAATCAATGATAAAAATTTTAAGCGATGATATGTTAAATATAAAAA
ATGAGGATTTTGCACCACTAATTCTCATTAAATNGGTTAGAGAGTACTCAACAATCATGCAACCGTCGAG
TTACTTAGATGCCTCAGAATATCATTGCTTTCCCCACAAGTTATAAAATCACTTTATAGTCATCAACTGG
TTAGTTCAATCTACGAATGTATAACATTCTTAAACAATAT
