[The description below was written by a language model from this plasmid's Addgene catalogue record.]
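Description:
DCT.VV.Orf89 is a mammalian expression plasmid built on the commercial pcDNA 3.1D V5-His-TOPO backbone (about 5.5 kb without insert). It carries a roughly 1.7 kb vaccinia virus open reading frame designated VV.Orf89 within its library, also listed as VV_WR_180 and annotated as a kelch protein homolog. The plasmid is maintained at high copy in E. coli under ampicillin selection, and the backbone provides a neomycin resistance marker so that transfected mammalian cells can be selected with G418. The record lists BamHI sites, both retained, flanking the insert, and a T7 primer site upstream that is used for sequencing. No feature table is provided and the promoter is not stated explicitly. Vectors of the pcDNA3.1 family generally drive expression from the CMV immediate-early promoter, and this backbone offers C-terminal V5 and His tags, but the record does not say whether the ORF is in frame with those tags.

The construct is one member of a library of individually cloned vaccinia virus ORFs made for screening, associated with work identifying poxvirus CD8+ T cell determinants to inform the design and characterization of smallpox vaccines. In that setting, expressing single viral ORFs in transfected cells lets the genes encoding T cell antigens be identified. The depositors caution that the plasmid was made for screening and may differ from the current canonical sequence of the gene. They add that the ORF naming is specific to this library, with the corresponding Copenhagen and WR strain names given in supplementary library documentation. Users are advised to check the quality-control sequencing and the sequencing notes before relying on the insert sequence.
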