Addgene plasmid #12777: DCT.VV.Orf89
Purpose: This plasmid was designed for screening purposes and may contain discrepancies relative to the current canonical GenBank version of the gene.
Depositing lab: Jack Bennink & Jon Yewdell. Depositing organization: National Institute of Allergy and Infectious Diseases (NIAID). Publication: Identification of poxvirus CD8+ T cell determinants to enable rational design and characterization of smallpox vaccines. Tscharke DC, Karupiah G, Zhou J, Palmore T, Irvine KR, Haeryfar SM, Williams S, Sidney J, Sette A, Bennink JR, Yewdell JW. J Exp Med. 2005 January 3; 201(1): 95–104. 10.1084/jem.20041912 PubMed 15623576.
Backbone
  Vector backbone: pcDNA 3.1D V5-His-TOPO
  Backbone manufacturer: Invitrogen
  Backbone size w/o insert (bp): 5514
  Vector type: Mammalian Expression
  Selectable markers: Neomycin (select with G418)
Growth in bacteria
  Bacterial resistance: Ampicillin, 100 μg/mL
  Growth temperature: 37°C
  Growth strain: DH5alpha
  Copy number: High Copy
Gene/Insert
  Gene/Insert name: VV.Orf89 (alt names: VV_WR_180; kelch protein homolog)
  Species: Vaccinia Virus
  Insert size (bp): 1695
  GenBank ID: 9791126
  Cloning method: Restriction Enzyme; 5′ cloning site BamHI (not destroyed); 3′ cloning site BamHI (not destroyed)
  Sequencing primers: 5′ Universal T7
Terms and licenses: Academic/Nonprofit Terms; Industry Terms: Not Available to Industry
Depositor comments: Please see the Vaccinia kit page ( https://www.addgene.org/vvorf/ ) for more information. The kit page contains the supplemental VVOrfData spreadsheet, which includes important information about this plasmid. The plasmid and insert names provided here relate only to this library. The name of the ORF (if present) in VACV strain Copenhagen and the name of the ORF (if annotated) in VACV strain WR sequence can be found in VVOrfData spreadsheet. Please note that the amino acid sequence given for each ORF in the spreadsheet may contain some errors. Additionally, changes from the expected sequence may be present in these plasmids. Please see Addgene's quality control sequence and sequencing notes in the VVOrfData spreadsheet before ordering this plasmid.
How to cite: DCT.VV.Orf89 was a gift from Jack Bennink & Jon Yewdell (Addgene plasmid # 12777 ; http://n2t.net/addgene:12777 ; RRID:Addgene_12777)
